>Addgene plasmid #64329 | Cas9-NAT | depositor full sequence | sequence record 111760 | Cas9-NAT sequence 10447 bps
GACGAAAGGGCCTCGTGATACGCCTATTTTTATAGGTTAATGTCATGATAATAATGGTTTCTTAGACGGA
TCGCTTGCCTGTAACTTACACGCGCCTCGTATCTTTTAATGATGGAATAATTTGGGAATTTACTCTGTGT
TTATTTATTTTTATGTTTTGTATTTGGATTTTAGAAAGTAAATAAAGAAGGTAGAAGAGTTACGGAATGA
AGAAAAAAAAATAAACAAAGGTTTAAAAAATTTCAACAAAAAGCGTACTTTACATATATATTTATTAGAC
AAGAAAAGCAGATTAAATAGATATACATTCGATTAACGATAAGTAAAATGTAAAATCACAGGATTTTCGT
GTGTGGTCTTCTACACAGACAAGATGAAACAATTCGGCATTAATACCTGAGAGCAGGAAGAGCAAGATAA
AAGGTAGTATTTGTTGGCGATCCCCCTAGAGTCTTTTACATCTTCGGAAAACAAAAACTATTTTTTCTTT
AATTTCTTTTTTTACTTTCTATTTTTAATTTATATATTTATATTAAAAAATTTAAATTATAATTATTTTT
ATAGCACGTGATGAAAAGGACCCAGGTGGCACTTTTCGGGGAAATGTGCGCGGAACCCCTATTTGTTTAT
TTTTCTAAATACATTCAAATATGTATCCGCTCATGAGACAATAACCCTGATAAATGCTTCAATAATATTG
AAAAAGGAAGAGTATGAGTATTCAACATTTCCGTGTCGCCCTTATTCCCTTTTTTGCGGCATTTTGCCTT
CCTGTTTTTGCTCACCCAGAAACGCTGGTGAAAGTAAAAGATGCTGAAGATCAGTTGGGTGCACGAGTGG
GTTACATCGAACTGGATCTCAACAGCGGTAAGATCCTTGAGAGTTTTCGCCCCGAAGAACGTTTTCCAAT
GATGAGCACTTTTAAAGTTCTGCTATGTGGCGCGGTATTATCCCGTATTGACGCCGGGCAAGAGCAACTC
GGTCGCCGCATACACTATTCTCAGAATGACTTGGTTGAGTACTCACCAGTCACAGAAAAGCATCTTACGG
ATGGCATGACAGTAAGAGAATTATGCAGTGCTGCCATAACCATGAGTGATAACACTGCGGCCAACTTACT
TCTGACAACGATCGGAGGACCGAAGGAGCTAACCGCTTTTTTGCACAACATGGGGGATCATGTAACTCGC
CTTGATCGTTGGGAACCGGAGCTGAATGAAGCCATACCAAACGACGAGCGTGACACCACGATGCCTGTAG
CAATGGCAACAACGTTGCGCAAACTATTAACTGGCGAACTACTTACTCTAGCTTCCCGGCAACAATTAAT
AGACTGGATGGAGGCGGATAAAGTTGCAGGACCACTTCTGCGCTCGGCCCTTCCGGCTGGCTGGTTTATT
GCTGATAAATCTGGAGCCGGTGAGCGTGGGTCTCGCGGTATCATTGCAGCACTGGGGCCAGATGGTAAGC
CCTCCCGTATCGTAGTTATCTACACGACGGGGAGTCAGGCAACTATGGATGAACGAAATAGACAGATCGC
TGAGATAGGTGCCTCACTGATTAAGCATTGGTAACTGTCAGACCAAGTTTACTCATATATACTTTAGATT
GATTTAAAACTTCATTTTTAATTTAAAAGGATCTAGGTGAAGATCCTTTTTGATAATCTCATGACCAAAA
TCCCTTAACGTGAGTTTTCGTTCCACTGAGCGTCAGACCCCGTAGAAAAGATCAAAGGATCTTCTTGAGA
TCCTTTTTTTCTGCGCGTAATCTGCTGCTTGCAAACAAAAAAACCACCGCTACCAGCGGTGGTTTGTTTG
CCGGATCAAGAGCTACCAACTCTTTTTCCGAAGGTAACTGGCTTCAGCAGAGCGCAGATACCAAATACTG
TCCTTCTAGTGTAGCCGTAGTTAGGCCACCACTTCAAGAACTCTGTAGCACCGCCTACATACCTCGCTCT
GCTAATCCTGTTACCAGTGGCTGCTGCCAGTGGCGATAAGTCGTGTCTTACCGGGTTGGACTCAAGACGA
TAGTTACCGGATAAGGCGCAGCGGTCGGGCTGAACGGGGGGTTCGTGCACACAGCCCAGCTTGGAGCGAA
CGACCTACACCGAACTGAGATACCTACAGCGTGAGCTATGAGAAAGCGCCACGCTTCCCGAAGGGAGAAA
GGCGGACAGGTATCCGGTAAGCGGCAGGGTCGGAACAGGAGAGCGCACGAGGGAGCTTCCAGGGGGAAAC
GCCTGGTATCTTTATAGTCCTGTCGGGTTTCGCCACCTCTGACTTGAGCGTCGATTTTTGTGATGCTCGT
CAGGGGGGCGGAGCCTATGGAAAAACGCCAGCAACGCGGCCTTTTTACGGTTCCTGGCCTTTTGCTGGCC
TTTTGCTCACATGTTCTTTCCTGCGTTATCCCCTGATTCTGTGGATAACCGTATTACCGCCTTTGAGTGA
GCTGATACCGCTCGCCGCAGCCGAACGACCGAGCGCAGCGAGTCAGTGAGCGAGGAAGCGGAAGAGCGCC
CAATACGCAAACCGCCTCTCCCCGCGCGTTGGCCGATTCATTAATGCAGCTGGCACGACAGGTTTCCCGA
CTGGAAAGCGGGCAGTGAGCGCAACGCAATTAATGTGAGTTACCTCACTCATTAGGCACCCCAGGCTTTA
CACTTTATGCTTCCGGCTCCTATGTTGTGTGGAATTGTGAGCGGATAACAATTTCACACAGGAAACAGCT
ATGACCATGATTACGCCAAGCGCGCAATTAACCCTCACTAAAGGGAACAAAAGCTGGAGCTCATAGCTTC
AAAATGTTTCTACTCCTTTTTTACTCTTCCAGATTTTCTCGGACTCCGCGCATCGCCGTACCACTTCAAA
ACACCCAAGCACAGCATACTAAATTTCCCCTCTTTCTTCCTCTAGGGTGTCGTTAATTACCCGTACTAAA
GGTTTGGAAAAGAAAAAAGAGACCGCCTCGTTTCTTTTTCTTCGTCGAAAAAGGCAATAAAAATTTTTAT
CACGTTTCTTTTTCTTGAAAATTTTTTTTTTGATTTTTTTCTCTTTCGATGACCTCCCATTGATATTTAA
GTTAATAAACGGTCTTCAATTTCTCAAGTTTCAGTTTCATTTTTCTTGTTCTATTACAACTTTTTTTACT
TCTTGCTCATTAGAAAGAAAGCATAGCAATCTAATCTAAGTTTTCTAGAACTAGTGGATCCCCCGGGAAA
AATGGACAAGAAGTACTCCATTGGGCTCGATATCGGCACAAACAGCGTCGGTTGGGCCGTCATTACGGAC
GAGTACAAGGTGCCGAGCAAAAAATTCAAAGTTCTGGGCAATACCGATCGCCACAGCATAAAGAAGAACC
TCATTGGCGCCCTCCTGTTCGACTCCGGGGAGACGGCCGAAGCCACGCGGCTCAAAAGAACAGCACGGCG
CAGATATACCCGCAGAAAGAATCGGATCTGCTACCTGCAGGAGATCTTTAGTAATGAGATGGCTAAGGTG
GATGACTCTTTCTTCCATAGGCTGGAGGAGTCCTTTTTGGTGGAGGAGGATAAAAAGCACGAGCGCCACC
CAATCTTTGGCAATATCGTGGACGAGGTGGCGTACCATGAAAAGTACCCAACCATATATCATCTGAGGAA
GAAGCTTGTAGACAGTACTGATAAGGCTGACTTGCGGTTGATCTATCTCGCGCTGGCGCATATGATCAAA
TTTCGGGGACACTTCCTCATCGAGGGGGACCTGAACCCAGACAACAGCGATGTCGACAAACTCTTTATCC
AACTGGTTCAGACTTACAATCAGCTTTTCGAAGAGAACCCGATCAACGCATCCGGAGTTGACGCCAAAGC
AATCCTGAGCGCTAGGCTGTCCAAATCCCGGCGGCTCGAAAACCTCATCGCACAGCTCCCTGGGGAGAAG
AAGAACGGCCTGTTTGGTAATCTTATCGCCCTGTCACTCGGGCTGACCCCCAACTTTAAATCTAACTTCG
ACCTGGCCGAAGATGCCAAGCTTCAACTGAGCAAAGACACCTACGATGATGATCTCGACAATCTGCTGGC
CCAGATCGGCGACCAGTACGCAGACCTTTTTTTGGCGGCAAAGAACCTGTCAGACGCCATTCTGCTGAGT
GATATTCTGCGAGTGAACACGGAGATCACCAAAGCTCCGCTGAGCGCTAGTATGATCAAGCGCTATGATG
AGCACCACCAAGACTTGACTTTGCTGAAGGCCCTTGTCAGACAGCAACTGCCTGAGAAGTACAAGGAAAT
TTTCTTCGATCAGTCTAAAAATGGCTACGCCGGATACATTGACGGCGGAGCAAGCCAGGAGGAATTTTAC
AAATTTATTAAGCCCATCTTGGAAAAAATGGACGGCACCGAGGAGCTGCTGGTAAAGCTTAACAGAGAAG
ATCTGTTGCGCAAACAGCGCACTTTCGACAATGGAAGCATCCCCCACCAGATTCACCTGGGCGAACTGCA
CGCTATCCTCAGGCGGCAAGAGGATTTCTACCCCTTTTTGAAAGATAACAGGGAAAAGATTGAGAAAATC
CTCACATTTCGGATACCCTACTATGTAGGCCCCCTCGCCCGGGGAAATTCCAGATTCGCGTGGATGACTC
GCAAATCAGAAGAGACCATCACTCCCTGGAACTTCGAGGAAGTCGTGGATAAGGGGGCCTCTGCCCAGTC
CTTCATCGAAAGGATGACTAACTTTGATAAAAATCTGCCTAACGAAAAGGTGCTTCCTAAACACTCTCTG
CTGTACGAGTACTTCACAGTTTATAACGAGCTCACCAAGGTCAAATACGTCACAGAAGGGATGAGAAAGC
CAGCATTCCTGTCTGGAGAGCAGAAGAAAGCTATCGTGGACCTCCTCTTCAAGACGAACCGGAAAGTTAC
CGTGAAACAGCTCAAAGAAGACTATTTCAAAAAGATTGAATGTTTCGACTCTGTTGAAATCAGCGGAGTG
GAGGATCGCTTCAACGCATCCCTGGGAACGTATCACGATCTCCTGAAAATCATTAAAGACAAGGACTTCC
TGGACAATGAGGAGAACGAGGACATTCTTGAGGACATTGTCCTCACCCTTACGTTGTTTGAAGATAGGGA
GATGATTGAAGAACGCTTGAAAACTTACGCTCATCTCTTCGACGACAAAGTCATGAAACAGCTCAAGAGG
CGCCGATATACAGGATGGGGGCGGCTGTCAAGAAAACTGATCAATGGGATCCGAGACAAGCAGAGTGGAA
AGACAATCCTGGATTTTCTTAAGTCCGATGGATTTGCCAACCGGAACTTCATGCAGTTGATCCATGATGA
CTCTCTCACCTTTAAGGAGGACATCCAGAAAGCACAAGTTTCTGGCCAGGGGGACAGTCTTCACGAGCAC
ATCGCTAATCTTGCAGGTAGCCCAGCTATCAAAAAGGGAATACTGCAGACCGTTAAGGTCGTGGATGAAC
TCGTCAAAGTAATGGGAAGGCATAAGCCCGAGAATATCGTTATCGAGATGGCCCGAGAGAACCAAACTAC
CCAGAAGGGACAGAAGAACAGTAGGGAAAGGATGAAGAGGATTGAAGAGGGTATAAAAGAACTGGGGTCC
CAAATCCTTAAGGAACACCCAGTTGAAAACACCCAGCTTCAGAATGAGAAGCTCTACCTGTACTACCTGC
AGAACGGCAGGGACATGTACGTGGATCAGGAACTGGACATCAATCGGCTCTCCGACTACGACGTGGATCA
TATCGTGCCCCAGTCTTTTCTCAAAGATGATTCTATTGATAATAAAGTGTTGACAAGATCCGATAAAAAT
AGAGGGAAGAGTGATAACGTCCCCTCAGAAGAAGTTGTCAAGAAAATGAAAAATTATTGGCGGCAGCTGC
TGAACGCCAAACTGATCACACAACGGAAGTTCGATAATCTGACTAAGGCTGAACGAGGTGGCCTGTCTGA
GTTGGATAAAGCCGGCTTCATCAAAAGGCAGCTTGTTGAGACACGCCAGATCACCAAGCACGTGGCCCAA
ATTCTCGATTCACGCATGAACACCAAGTACGATGAAAATGACAAACTGATTCGAGAGGTGAAAGTTATTA
CTCTGAAGTCTAAGCTGGTCTCAGATTTCAGAAAGGACTTTCAGTTTTATAAGGTGAGAGAGATCAACAA
TTACCACCATGCGCATGATGCCTACCTGAATGCAGTGGTAGGCACTGCACTTATCAAAAAATATCCCAAG
CTTGAATCTGAATTTGTTTACGGAGACTATAAAGTGTACGATGTTAGGAAAATGATCGCAAAGTCTGAGC
AGGAAATAGGCAAGGCCACCGCTAAGTACTTCTTTTACAGCAATATTATGAATTTTTTCAAGACCGAGAT
TACACTGGCCAATGGAGAGATTCGGAAGCGACCACTTATCGAAACAAACGGAGAAACAGGAGAAATCGTG
TGGGACAAGGGTAGGGATTTCGCGACAGTCCGGAAGGTCCTGTCCATGCCGCAGGTGAACATCGTTAAAA
AGACCGAAGTACAGACCGGAGGCTTCTCCAAGGAAAGTATCCTCCCGAAAAGGAACAGCGACAAGCTGAT
CGCACGCAAAAAAGATTGGGACCCCAAGAAATACGGCGGATTCGATTCTCCTACAGTCGCTTACAGTGTA
CTGGTTGTGGCCAAAGTGGAGAAAGGGAAGTCTAAAAAACTCAAAAGCGTCAAGGAACTGCTGGGCATCA
CAATCATGGAGCGATCAAGCTTCGAAAAAAACCCCATCGACTTTCTCGAGGCGAAAGGATATAAAGAGGT
CAAAAAAGACCTCATCATTAAGCTTCCCAAGTACTCTCTCTTTGAGCTTGAAAACGGCCGGAAACGAATG
CTCGCTAGTGCGGGCGAGCTGCAGAAAGGTAACGAGCTGGCACTGCCCTCTAAATACGTTAATTTCTTGT
ATCTGGCCAGCCACTATGAAAAGCTCAAAGGGTCTCCCGAAGATAATGAGCAGAAGCAGCTGTTCGTGGA
ACAACACAAACACTACCTTGATGAGATCATCGAGCAAATAAGCGAATTCTCCAAAAGAGTGATCCTCGCC
GACGCTAACCTCGATAAGGTGCTTTCTGCTTACAATAAGCACAGGGATAAGCCCATCAGGGAGCAGGCAG
AAAACATTATCCACTTGTTTACTCTGACCAACTTGGGCGCGCCTGCAGCCTTCAAGTACTTCGACACCAC
CATAGACAGAAAGCGGTACACCTCTACAAAGGAGGTCCTGGACGCCACACTGATTCATCAGTCAATTACG
GGGCTCTATGAAACAAGAATCGACCTCTCTCAGCTCGGTGGAGACAGCAGGGCTGACCCCAAGAAGAAGA
GGAAGGTGTGATCTCTTCTCGAGTCATGTAATTAGTTATGTCACGCTTACATTCACGCCCTCCCCCCACA
TCCGCTCTAACCGAAAAGGAAGGAGTTAGACAACCTGAAGTCTAGGTCCCTATTTATTTTTTTATAGTTA
TGTTAGTATTAAGAACGTTATTTATATTTCAAATTTTTCTTTTTTTTCTGTACAGACGCGTGTACGCATG
TAACATTATACTGAAAACCTTGCTTGAGAAGGTTTTGGGACGCTCGAAGGCTTTAATTTGCGGCCGGTAC
CCAATTCGCCCTATAGTGAGTCGTATTACGCGCGCTCACTGGCCGTCGTTTTACAACGTCGTGACTGGGA
AAACCCTGGCGTTACCCAACTTAATCGCCTTGCAGCACATCCCCCTTTCGCCAGCTGGCGTAATAGCGAA
GAGGCCCGCACCGATCGCCCTTCCCAACAGTTGCGCAGCCTGAATGGCGAATGGCGCG
[124 nt withheld, positions 7829-7952]
C
[91 nt withheld, positions 7954-8044]
A
[49 nt withheld, positions 8046-8094]
CCTTTGACGTTGGAGTCCACGTTCTTT
[37 nt withheld, positions 8122-8158]
ACCCTATCTCGGTCTATTCTTTTGATTTATAAGGGATTTTGCCGATTTCGGCCTATTGGTTAAAAAATGA
GCTGATTTAACAAAAATTTAACGCGAATTTTAACAAAATATTAACGTTTACAATTTCCTGATGCGGTATT
TTCTCCTTACGCATCTGTGCGGTATTTCACACCGCATAGGCAAGTGCACAAACAATACTTAAATAAATAC
TACTCAGTAATAACCTATTTCTTAGCATTTTTGACGAAATTTGCTATTTTGTTAGAGTCTTTTACACCAT
TTGTCTCCACACCTCCGCTTACATCAACACCAATAACGCCATTTAATCTAAGCGCATCACCAACATTTTC
TGGCGTCAGTCCACCAGCTAACATAAAATGTAAGCTTTCGGGGCTCTCTTGCCTTCCAACCCAGTCAGAA
ATCGAGTTCCAATCCAAAAGTTCACCTGTCCCACCTGCTTCTGAATCAAACAAGGGAATAAACGAATGAG
GTTTCTGTGAAGCTGCACTGAGTAGTATGTTGCAGTCTTTTGGAAATACGAGTCTTTTAATAACTGGCAA
ACCGAGGAACTCTTGGTATTCTTGCCACGACTCATCTCCATGCAGTTGGACGATATCAATGCCGTAATCA
TTGACCAGAGCCAAAACATCCTCCTTAGGTTGATTACGAAACACGCCAACCAAGTATTTCGGAGTGCCTG
AACTATTTTTATATGCTTTTACAAGACTTGAAATTTTCCTTGCAATAACCGGGTCAATTGCGTTTTCGAC
ACTGGATGGCGGCGTTAGTATCGAATCGACAGCAGTATAGCGACCAGCATTCACATACGATTGACGCATG
ATATTACTTTCTGCGCACTTAACTTCGCATCTGGGCAGATGATGTCGAGGCGAAAAAAAATATAAATCAC
GCTAACATTTGATTAAAATAGAACAACTACAATATAAAAAAACTATACAAATGACAAGTTCTTGAAAACA
AGAATCTTTTTATTGTCAGTACTGATTAGGGGCAGGGCATGCTCATGTAGAGCGCCTGCTCGCCGTCCGA
GGCGGTGCCGTCGTACAGGGCGGTGTCCAGGCCGCAGAGGGTGAACCCCATCCGCCGGTACGCGTGGATC
GCCGGTGCGTTGACGTTGGTGACCTCCAGCCAGAGGTGCCCGGCGCCCCGCTCGCGGGCGAACTCCGTCG
CGAGCCCCATCAACGCGCGCCCGACCCCGTGCCCCCGGTGCTCCGGGGCGACCTCGATGTCCTCGACGGT
CAGCCGGCGGTTCCAGCCGGAGTACGAGACGACCACGAAGCCCGCCAGGTCGCCGTCGTCCCCGTACGCG
ACGAACGTCCGGGAGTCCGGGTCGCCGTCCTCCCCGTCGTCCGATTCGTCGTCCGATTCGTCGTCGGGGA
ACACCTTGGTCAGGGGCGGGTCCACCGGCACCTCCCGCAGGGTGAAGCCGTCCCCGGTGGCGGTGACGCG
GAAGACGGTGTCGGTGGTGAAGGACCCATCCAGTGCCTCGATGGCCTCGGCGTCCCCCGGGACACTGGTG
CGGTACCGGTAAGCCGTGTCGTCAAGAGTGGTACCCATGGTTGTTTATGTTCGGATGTGATGTGAGAACT
GTATCCTAGCAAGATTTTAAAAGGAAGTATATGAAAGAAGAACCTCAGTGGCAAATCCTAACCTTTTATA
TTTCTCTACAGGGGCGCGGCGTGGGGACAATTCAACGCGTCTGTGAGGGGAGCGTTTCCCTGCTCGCAGG
TCTGCAGCGAGGAGCCGTAATTTTTGCTTCGCGCCGTGCGGCCATCAAAATGTATGGATGCAAATGATTA
TACATGGGGATGTATGGGCTAAATGTACGGGCGACAGTCACATCATGCCCCTGAGCTGCGCACGTCAAGA
CTGTCAAGGAGGGTATTCTGGGCCTCCATGTCGCTGGCCGGGTGACCCGGCGGGGACAAGGCAAGCTAAA
CAGATCTACGTAAGGTGACAAGCTATTTTTCAATAAAGAATATCTTCCACTACTGCCATCTGGCGTCATA
ACTGCAAAGTACACATATATTACGATGCTGTTCTATTAAATGCTTCCTATATTATATATATAGTAATGTC
GTTTATGGTGCACTCTCAGTACAATCTGCTCTGATGCCGCATAGTTAAGCCAGCCCCGACACCCGCCAAC
ACCCGCTGACGCGCCCTGACGGGCTTGTCTGCTCCCGGCATCCGCTTACAGACAAGCTGTGACCGTCTCC
GGGAGCTGCATGTGTCAGAGGTTTTCACCGTCATCACCGAAACGCGCGA
Features (pLannotate 1.2.2; 24 found; start..end, strand, type, name):
     69..572     -  misc_feature   CEN/ARS: S. cerevisiae CEN6 centromere fused to an autonomously replicating sequence
    609..713     +  promoter       AmpR promoter: bla
    714..1574    +  CDS            AmpR: β-lactamase; bla; confers resistance to ampicillin, carbenicillin, and related antibiotics
   1745..2333    +  rep_origin     ori: high-copy-number ColE1/pMB1/pBR322/pUC origin of replication
   2516..2608    +  CDS            lacI (fragment): lac repressor; lacI; The lac repressor binds to the lac operator to inhibit transcription in E. coli. This inhibition can be relieved by adding lactose or isopropyl-β-D-thiogalactopyranoside (IPTG).
   2621..2642    +  protein_bind   CAP binding site: CAP binding activates transcription in the presence of cAMP. E. coli catabolite activator protein
   2657..2687    +  promoter       lac promoter: promoter for the E. coli lac operon
   2695..2711    +  protein_bind   lac operator: The lac repressor binds to the lac operator to inhibit transcription in E. coli. This inhibition can be relieved by adding lactose or isopropyl-β-D-thiogalactopyranoside (IPTG). lac repressor encoded by lacI
   2756..2774    +  promoter       T3 promoter: promoter for bacteriophage T3 RNA polymerase
   2792..3190    +  promoter       TEF1 promoter: S. cerevisiae TEF1; promoter for EF-1α
   3194..3217    +  misc_feature   MCS (fragment): pBluescript multiple cloning site
   3222..7325    +  CDS            cas9: CAS9_STRP1 - Also known as csn1 From Streptococcus pyogenes serotype M1.
   7374..7621    +  terminator     CYC1 terminator: S. cerevisiae CYC1; transcription terminator for CYC1
   7640..7658    -  promoter       T7 promoter: promoter for bacteriophage T7 RNA polymerase
   7666..7821    +  CDS            lacZα (fragment): LacZα fragment of β-galactosidase; lacZ fragment
   7829..8284    +  rep_origin     f1 ori (sequence partly withheld): f1 bacteriophage origin of replication; arrow indicates direction of (+) strand synthesis
   8285..8336    -  misc_feature   bom (fragment): basis of mobility region from pBR322
   8383..8918    -  CDS            TRP1 (fragment): phosphoribosylanthranilate isomerase, required for tryptophan biosynthesis; S. cerevisiae TRP1; yeast auxotrophic marker
   8961..9158    -  terminator     TEF terminator: Ashbya gossypii TEF terminator
   9166..9730    -  CDS            NrsR (fragment): nourseothricin acetyltransferase; Streptomyces noursei nat1; confers resistance to nourseothricin
   9737..10080   -  promoter       TEF promoter: Ashbya gossypii TEF promoter
  10125..10261   -  promoter       TRP1 promoter (fragment): S. cerevisiae TRP1
  10262..10311   -  misc_feature   bom (fragment): basis of mobility region from pBR322
  10413..1       -  CDS            rop (fragment) (across the origin): Rop protein, which maintains plasmids at low copy number; rop
