>Addgene plasmid #64329 | Cas9-NAT | addgene full sequence | sequence record 227458 | Addgene NGS Result
GACGAAAGGGCCTCGTGATACGCCTATTTTTATAGGTTAATGTCATGATAATAATGGTTTCTTAGACGGA
TCGCTTGCCTGTAACTTACACGCGCCTCGTATCTTTTAATGATGGAATAATTTGGGAATTTACTCTGTGT
TTATTTATTTTTATGTTTTGTATTTGGATTTTAGAAAGTAAATAAAGAAGGTAGAAGAGTTACGGAATGA
AGAAAAAAAAATAAACAAAGGTTTAAAAAATTTCAACAAAAAGCGTACTTTACATATATATTTATTAGAC
AAGAAAAGCAGATTAAATAGATATACATTCGATTAACGATAAGTAAAATGTAAAATCACAGGATTTTCGT
GTGTGGTCTTCTACACAGACAAGATGAAACAATTCGGCATTAATACCTGAGAGCAGGAAGAGCAAGATAA
AAGGTAGTATTTGTTGGCGATCCCCCTAGAGTCTTTTACATCTTCGGAAAACAAAAACTATTTTTTCTTT
AATTTCTTTTTTTACTTTCTATTTTTAATTTATATATTTATATTAAAAAATTTAAATTATAATTATTTTT
ATAGCACGTGATGAAAAGGACCCAGGTGGCACTTTTCGGGGAAATGTGCGCGGAACCCCTATTTGTTTAT
TTTTCTAAATACATTCAAATATGTATCCGCTCATGAGACAATAACCCTGATAAATGCTTCAATAATATTG
AAAAAGGAAGAGTATGAGTATTCAACATTTCCGTGTCGCCCTTATTCCCTTTTTTGCGGCATTTTGCCTT
CCTGTTTTTGCTCACCCAGAAACGCTGGTGAAAGTAAAAGATGCTGAAGATCAGTTGGGTGCACGAGTGG
GTTACATCGAACTGGATCTCAACAGCGGTAAGATCCTTGAGAGTTTTCGCCCCGAAGAACGTTTTCCAAT
GATGAGCACTTTTAAAGTTCTGCTATGTGGCGCGGTATTATCCCGTATTGACGCCGGGCAAGAGCAACTC
GGTCGCCGCATACACTATTCTCAGAATGACTTGGTTGAGTACTCACCAGTCACAGAAAAGCATCTTACGG
ATGGCATGACAGTAAGAGAATTATGCAGTGCTGCCATAACCATGAGTGATAACACTGCGGCCAACTTACT
TCTGACAACGATCGGAGGACCGAAGGAGCTAACCGCTTTTTTGCACAACATGGGGGATCATGTAACTCGC
CTTGATCGTTGGGAACCGGAGCTGAATGAAGCCATACCAAACGACGAGCGTGACACCACGATGCCTGTAG
CAATGGCAACAACGTTGCGCAAACTATTAACTGGCGAACTACTTACTCTAGCTTCCCGGCAACAATTAAT
AGACTGGATGGAGGCGGATAAAGTTGCAGGACCACTTCTGCGCTCGGCCCTTCCGGCTGGCTGGTTTATT
GCTGATAAATCTGGAGCCGGTGAGCGTGGGTCTCGCGGTATCATTGCAGCACTGGGGCCAGATGGTAAGC
CCTCCCGTATCGTAGTTATCTACACGACGGGGAGTCAGGCAACTATGGATGAACGAAATAGACAGATCGC
TGAGATAGGTGCCTCACTGATTAAGCATTGGTAACTGTCAGACCAAGTTTACTCATATATACTTTAGATT
GATTTAAAACTTCATTTTTAATTTAAAAGGATCTAGGTGAAGATCCTTTTTGATAATCTCATGACCAAAA
TCCCTTAACGTGAGTTTTCGTTCCACTGAGCGTCAGACCCCGTAGAAAAGATCAAAGGATCTTCTTGAGA
TCCTTTTTTTCTGCGCGTAATCTGCTGCTTGCAAACAAAAAAACCACCGCTACCAGCGGTGGTTTGTTTG
CCGGATCAAGAGCTACCAACTCTTTTTCCGAAGGTAACTGGCTTCAGCAGAGCGCAGATACCAAATACTG
TTCTTCTAGTGTAGCCGTAGTTAGGCCACCACTTCAAGAACTCTGTAGCACCGCCTACATACCTCGCTCT
GCTAATCCTGTTACCAGTGGCTGCTGCCAGTGGCGATAAGTCGTGTCTTACCGGGTTGGACTCAAGACGA
TAGTTACCGGATAAGGCGCAGCGGTCGGGCTGAACGGGGGGTTCGTGCACACAGCCCAGCTTGGAGCGAA
CGACCTACACCGAACTGAGATACCTACAGCGTGAGCTATGAGAAAGCGCCACGCTTCCCGAAGGGAGAAA
GGCGGACAGGTATCCGGTAAGCGGCAGGGTCGGAACAGGAGAGCGCACGAGGGAGCTTCCAGGGGGAAAC
GCCTGGTATCTTTATAGTCCTGTCGGGTTTCGCCACCTCTGACTTGAGCGTCGATTTTTGTGATGCTCGT
CAGGGGGGCGGAGCCTATGGAAAAACGCCAGCAACGCGGCCTTTTTACGGTTCCTGGCCTTTTGCTGGCC
TTTTGCTCACATGTTCTTTCCTGCGTTATCCCCTGATTCTGTGGATAACCGTATTACCGCCTTTGAGTGA
GCTGATACCGCTCGCCGCAGCCGAACGACCGAGCGCAGCGAGTCAGTGAGCGAGGAAGCGGAAGAGCGCC
CAATACGCAAACCGCCTCTCCCCGCGCGTTGGCCGATTCATTAATGCAGCTGGCACGACAGGTTTCCCGA
CTGGAAAGCGGGCAGTGAGCGCAACGCAATTAATGTGAGTTAGCTCACTCATTAGGCACCCCAGGCTTTA
CACTTTATGCTTCCGGCTCGTATGTTGTGTGGAATTGTGAGCGGATAACAATTTCACACAGGAAACAGCT
ATGACCATGATTACGCCAAGCGCGCAATTAACCCTCACTAAAGGGAACAAAAGCTGGAGCTCATAGCTTC
AAAATGTTTCTACTCCTTTTTTACTCTTCCAGATTTTCTCGGACTCCGCGCATCGCCGTACCACTTCAAA
ACACCCAAGCACAGCATACTAAATTTCCCCTCTTTCTTCCTCTAGGGTGTCGTTAATTACCCGTACTAAA
GGTTTGGAAAAGAAAAAAGAGACCGCCTCGTTTCTTTTTCTTCGTCGAAAAAGGCAATAAAAATTTTTAT
CACGTTTCTTTTTCTTGAAAATTTTTTTTTTGATTTTTTTCTCTTTCGATGACCTCCCATTGATATTTAA
GTTAATAAACGGTCTTCAATTTCTCAAGTTTCAGTTTCATTTTTCTTGTTCTATTACAACTTTTTTTACT
TCTTGCTCATTAGAAAGAAAGCATAGCAATCTAATCTAAGTTTTCTAGAACTAGTGGATCCCCCGGGAAA
AATGGACAAGAAGTACTCCATTGGGCTCGATATCGGCACAAACAGCGTCGGTTGGGCCGTCATTACGGAC
GAGTACAAGGTGCCGAGCAAAAAATTCAAAGTTCTGGGCAATACCGATCGCCACAGCATAAAGAAGAACC
TCATTGGCGCCCTCCTGTTCGACTCCGGGGAGACGGCCGAAGCCACGCGGCTCAAAAGAACAGCACGGCG
CAGATATACCCGCAGAAAGAATCGGATCTGCTACCTGCAGGAGATCTTTAGTAATGAGATGGCTAAGGTG
GATGACTCTTTCTTCCATAGGCTGGAGGAGTCCTTTTTGGTGGAGGAGGATAAAAAGCACGAGCGCCACC
CAATCTTTGGCAATATCGTGGACGAGGTGGCGTACCATGAAAAGTACCCAACCATATATCATCTGAGGAA
GAAGCTTGTAGACAGTACTGATAAGGCTGACTTGCGGTTGATCTATCTCGCGCTGGCGCATATGATCAAA
TTTCGGGGACACTTCCTCATCGAGGGGGACCTGAACCCAGACAACAGCGATGTCGACAAACTCTTTATCC
AACTGGTTCAGACTTACAATCAGCTTTTCGAAGAGAACCCGATCAACGCATCCGGAGTTGACGCCAAAGC
AATCCTGAGCGCTAGGCTGTCCAAATCCCGGCGGCTCGAAAACCTCATCGCACAGCTCCCTGGGGAGAAG
AAGAACGGCCTGTTTGGTAATCTTATCGCCCTGTCACTCGGGCTGACCCCCAACTTTAAATCTAACTTCG
ACCTGGCCGAAGATGCCAAGCTTCAACTGAGCAAAGACACCTACGATGATGATCTCGACAATCTGCTGGC
CCAGATCGGCGACCAGTACGCAGACCTTTTTTTGGCGGCAAAGAACCTGTCAGACGCCATTCTGCTGAGT
GATATTCTGCGAGTGAACACGGAGATCACCAAAGCTCCGCTGAGCGCTAGTATGATCAAGCGCTATGATG
AGCACCACCAAGACTTGACTTTGCTGAAGGCCCTTGTCAGACAGCAACTGCCTGAGAAGTACAAGGAAAT
TTTCTTCGATCAGTCTAAAAATGGCTACGCCGGATACATTGACGGCGGAGCAAGCCAGGAGGAATTTTAC
AAATTTATTAAGCCCATCTTGGAAAAAATGGACGGCACCGAGGAGCTGCTGGTAAAGCTTAACAGAGAAG
ATCTGTTGCGCAAACAGCGCACTTTCGACAATGGAAGCATCCCCCACCAGATTCACCTGGGCGAACTGCA
CGCTATCCTCAGGCGGCAAGAGGATTTCTACCCCTTTTTGAAAGATAACAGGGAAAAGATTGAGAAAATC
CTCACATTTCGGATACCCTACTATGTAGGCCCCCTCGCCCGGGGAAATTCCAGATTCGCGTGGATGACTC
GCAAATCAGAAGAGACCATCACTCCCTGGAACTTCGAGGAAGTCGTGGATAAGGGGGCCTCTGCCCAGTC
CTTCATCGAAAGGATGACTAACTTTGATAAAAATCTGCCTAACGAAAAGGTGCTTCCTAAACACTCTCTG
CTGTACGAGTACTTCACAGTTTATAACGAGCTCACCAAGGTCAAATACGTCACAGAAGGGATGAGAAAGC
CAGCATTCCTGTCTGGAGAGCAGAAGAAAGCTATCGTGGACCTCCTCTTCAAGACGAACCGGAAAGTTAC
CGTGAAACAGCTCAAAGAAGACTATTTCAAAAAGATTGAATGTTTCGACTCTGTTGAAATCAGCGGAGTG
GAGGATCGCTTCAACGCATCCCTGGGAACGTATCACGATCTCCTGAAAATCATTAAAGACAAGGACTTCC
TGGACAATGAGGAGAACGAGGACATTCTTGAGGACATTGTCCTCACCCTTACGTTGTTTGAAGATAGGGA
GATGATTGAAGAACGCTTGAAAACTTACGCTCATCTCTTCGACGACAAAGTCATGAAACAGCTCAAGAGG
CGCCGATATACAGGATGGGGGCGGCTGTCAAGAAAACTGATCAATGGGATCCGAGACAAGCAGAGTGGAA
AGACAATCCTGGATTTTCTTAAGTCCGATGGATTTGCCAACCGGAACTTCATGCAGTTGATCCATGATGA
CTCTCTCACCTTTAAGGAGGACATCCAGAAAGCACAAGTTTCTGGCCAGGGGGACAGTCTTCACGAGCAC
ATCGCTAATCTTGCAGGTAGCCCAGCTATCAAAAAGGGAATACTGCAGACCGTTAAGGTCGTGGATGAAC
TCGTCAAAGTAATGGGAAGGCATAAGCCCGAGAATATCGTTATCGAGATGGCCCGAGAGAACCAAACTAC
CCAGAAGGGACAGAAGAACAGTAGGGAAAGGATGAAGAGGATTGAAGAGGGTATAAAAGAACTGGGGTCC
CAAATCCTTAAGGAACACCCAGTTGAAAACACCCAGCTTCAGAATGAGAAGCTCTACCTGTACTACCTGC
AGAACGGCAGGGACATGTACGTGGATCAGGAACTGGACATCAATCGGCTCTCCGACTACGACGTGGATCA
TATCGTGCCCCAGTCTTTTCTCAAAGATGATTCTATTGATAATAAAGTGTTGACAAGATCCGATAAAAAT
AGAGGGAAGAGTGATAACGTCCCCTCAGAAGAAGTTGTCAAGAAAATGAAAAATTATTGGCGGCAGCTGC
TGAACGCCAAACTGATCACACAACGGAAGTTCGATAATCTGACTAAGGCTGAACGAGGTGGCCTGTCTGA
GTTGGATAAAGCCGGCTTCATCAAAAGGCAGCTTGTTGAGACACGCCAGATCACCAAGCACGTGGCCCAA
ATTCTCGATTCACGCATGAACACCAAGTACGATGAAAATGACAAACTGATTCGAGAGGTGAAAGTTATTA
CTCTGAAGTCTAAGCTGGTCTCAGATTTCAGAAAGGACTTTCAGTTTTATAAGGTGAGAGAGATCAACAA
TTACCACCATGCGCATGATGCCTACCTGAATGCAGTGGTAGGCACTGCACTTATCAAAAAATATCCCAAG
CTTGAATCTGAATTTGTTTACGGAGACTATAAAGTGTACGATGTTAGGAAAATGATCGCAAAGTCTGAGC
AGGAAATAGGCAAGGCCACCGCTAAGTACTTCTTTTACAGCAATATTATGAATTTTTTCAAGACCGAGAT
TACACTGGCCAATGGAGAGATTCGGAAGCGACCACTTATCGAAACAAACGGAGAAACAGGAGAAATCGTG
TGGGACAAGGGTAGGGATTTCGCGACAGTCCGGAAGGTCCTGTCCATGCCGCAGGTGAACATCGTTAAAA
AGACCGAAGTACAGACCGGAGGCTTCTCCAAGGAAAGTATCCTCCCGAAAAGGAACAGCGACAAGCTGAT
CGCACGCAAAAAAGATTGGGACCCCAAGAAATACGGCGGATTCGATTCTCCTACAGTCGCTTACAGTGTA
CTGGTTGTGGCCAAAGTGGAGAAAGGGAAGTCTAAAAAACTCAAAAGCGTCAAGGAACTGCTGGGCATCA
CAATCATGGAGCGATCAAGCTTCGAAAAAAACCCCATCGACTTTCTCGAGGCGAAAGGATATAAAGAGGT
CAAAAAAGACCTCATCATTAAGCTTCCCAAGTACTCTCTCTTTGAGCTTGAAAACGGCCGGAAACGAATG
CTCGCTAGTGCGGGCGAGCTGCAGAAAGGTAACGAGCTGGCACTGCCCTCTAAATACGTTAATTTCTTGT
ATCTGGCCAGCCACTATGAAAAGCTCAAAGGGTCTCCCGAAGATAATGAGCAGAAGCAGCTGTTCGTGGA
ACAACACAAACACTACCTTGATGAGATCATCGAGCAAATAAGCGAATTCTCCAAAAGAGTGATCCTCGCC
GACGCTAACCTCGATAAGGTGCTTTCTGCTTACAATAAGCACAGGGATAAGCCCATCAGGGAGCAGGCAG
AAAACATTATCCACTTGTTTACTCTGACCAACTTGGGCGCGCCTGCAGCCTTCAAGTACTTCGACACCAC
CATAGACAGAAAGCGGTACACCTCTACAAAGGAGGTCCTGGACGCCACACTGATTCATCAGTCAATTACG
GGGCTCTATGAAACAAGAATCGACCTCTCTCAGCTCGGTGGAGACAGCAGGGCTGACCCCAAGAAGAAGA
GGAAGGTGTGATCTCTTCTCGAGTCATGTAATTAGTTATGTCACGCTTACATTCACGCCCTCCCCCCACA
TCCGCTCTAACCGAAAAGGAAGGAGTTAGACAACCTGAAGTCTAGGTCCCTATTTATTTTTTTATAGTTA
TGTTAGTATTAAGAACGTTATTTATATTTCAAATTTTTCTTTTTTTTCTGTACAGACGCGTGTACGCATG
TAACATTATACTGAAAACCTTGCTTGAGAAGGTTTTGGGACGCTCGAAGGCTTTAATTTGCGGCCGGTAC
CCAATTCGCCCTATAGTGAGTCGTATTACGCGCGCTCACTGGCCGTCGTTTTACAACGTCGTGACTGGGA
AAACCCTGGCGTTACCCAACTTAATCGCCTTGCAGCACATCCCCCTTTCGCCAGCTGGCGTAATAGCGAA
GAGGCCCGCACCGATCGCCCTTCCCAACAGTTGCGCAGCCTGAATGGCGAATGG
[124 nt withheld, positions 7825-7948]
C
[91 nt withheld, positions 7950-8040]
A
[49 nt withheld, positions 8042-8090]
CCTTTGACGTTGGAGTCCACGTTCTTT
[37 nt withheld, positions 8118-8154]
ACCCTATCTCGGTCTATTCTTTTGATTTATAAGGGATTTTGCCGATTTCGGCCTATTGGTTAAAAAATGA
GCTGATTTAACAAAAATTTAACGCGAATTTTAACAAAATATTAACGCTTACAATTTCCTGATGCGGTATT
TTCTCCTTACGCATCTGTGCGGTATTTCACACCGCATAGATCGGCAAGTGCACAAACAATACTTAAATAA
ATACTACTCAGTAATAACCTATTTCTTAGCATTTTTGACGAAATTTGCTATTTTGTTAGAGTCTTTTACA
CCATTTGTCTCCACACCTCCGCTTACATCAACACCAATAACGCCATTTAATCTAAGCGCATCACCAACAT
TTTCTGGCGTCAGTCCACCAGCTAACATAAAATGTAAGCTTTCGGGGCTCTCTTGCCTTCCAACCCAGTC
AGAAATCGAGTTCCAATCCAAAAGTTCACCTGTCCCACCTGCTTCTGAATCAAACAAGGGAATAAACGAA
TGAGGTTTCTGTGAAGCTGCACTGAGTAGTATGTTGCAGTCTTTTGGAAATACGAGTCTTTTAATAACTG
GCAAACCGAGGAACTCTTGGTATTCTTGCCACGACTCATCTCCATGCAGTTGGACGATATCAATGCCGTA
ATCATTGACCAGAGCCAAAACATCCTCCTTAGGTTGATTACGAAACACGCCAACCAAGTATTTCGGAGTG
CCTGAACTATTTTTATATGCTTTTACAAGACTTGAAATTTTCCTTGCAATAACCGGGTCAATTGCGTTTT
CGACACTGGATGGCGGCGTTAGTATCGAATCGACAGCAGTATAGCGACCAGCATTCACATACGATTGACG
CATGATATTACTTTCTGCGCACTTAACTTCGCATCTGGGCAGATGATGTCGAGGCGAAAAAAAATATAAA
TCACGCTAACATTTGATTAAAATAGAACAACTACAATATAAAAAAACTATACAAATGACAAGTTCTTGAA
AACAAGAATCTTTTTATTGTCAGTACTGATTAGGGGCAGGGCATGCTCATGTAGAGCGCCTGCTCGCCGT
CCGAGGCGGTGCCGTCGTACAGGGCGGTGTCCAGGCCGCAGAGGGTGAACCCCATCCGCCGGTACGCGTG
GATCGCCGGTGCGTTGACGTTGGTGACCTCCAGCCAGAGGTGCCCGGCGCCCCGCTCGCGGGCGAACTCC
GTCGCGAGCCCCATCAACGCGCGCCCGACCCCGTGCCCCCGGTGCTCCGGGGCGACCTCGATGTCCTCGA
CGGTCAGCCGGCGGTTCCAGCCGGAGTACGAGACGACCACGAAGCCCGCCAGGTCGCCGTCGTCCCCGTA
CGCGACGAACGTCCGGGAGTCCGGGTCGCCGTCCTCCCCGTCGTCCGATTCGTCGTCCGATTCGTCGTCG
GGGAACACCTTGGTCAGGGGCGGGTCCACCGGCACCTCCCGCAGGGTGAAGCCGTCCCCGGTGGCGGTGA
CGCGGAAGACGGTGTCGGTGGTGAAGGACCCATCCAGTGCCTCGATGGCCTCGGCGTCCCCCGGGACACT
GGTGCGGTACCGGTAAGCCGTGTCGTCAAGAGTGGTACCCATGGTTGTTTATGTTCGGATGTGATGTGAG
AACTGTATCCTAGCAAGATTTTAAAAGGAAGTATATGAAAGAAGAACCTCAGTGGCAAATCCTAACCTTT
TATATTTCTCTACAGGGGCGCGGCGTGGGGACAATTCAACGCGTCTGTGAGGGGAGCGTTTCCCTGCTCG
CAGGTCTGCAGCGAGGAGCCGTAATTTTTGCTTCGCGCCGTGCGGCCATCAAAATGTATGGATGCAAATG
ATTATACATGGGGATGTATGGGCTAAATGTACGGGCGACAGTCACATCATGCCCCTGAGCTGCGCACGTC
AAGACTGTCAAGGAGGGTATTCTGGGCCTCCATGTCGCTGGCCGGGTGACCCGGCGGGGACAAGGCAAGC
TAAACAGATCTACGTAAGGTGACAAGCTATTTTTCAATAAAGAATATCTTCCACTACTGCCATCTGGCGT
CATAACTGCAAAGTACACATATATTACGATGCTGTTCTATTAAATGCTTCCTATATTATATATATAGTAA
TGTCGTGATCTATGGTGCACTCTCAGTACAATCTGCTCTGATGCCGCATAGTTAAGCCAGCCCCGACACC
CGCCAACACCCGCTGACGCGCCCTGACGGGCTTGTCTGCTCCCGGCATCCGCTTACAGACAAGCTGTGAC
CGTCTCCGGGAGCTGCATGTGTCAGAGGTTTTCACCGTCATCACCGAAACGCGCGA
Features (pLannotate 1.2.2; 24 found; start..end, strand, type, name):
     69..572     -  misc_feature   CEN/ARS: S. cerevisiae CEN6 centromere fused to an autonomously replicating sequence
    609..713     +  promoter       AmpR promoter: bla
    714..1574    +  CDS            AmpR: β-lactamase; bla; confers resistance to ampicillin, carbenicillin, and related antibiotics
   1745..2333    +  rep_origin     ori: high-copy-number ColE1/pMB1/pBR322/pUC origin of replication
   2516..2608    +  CDS            lacI (fragment): lac repressor; lacI; The lac repressor binds to the lac operator to inhibit transcription in E. coli. This inhibition can be relieved by adding lactose or isopropyl-β-D-thiogalactopyranoside (IPTG).
   2621..2642    +  protein_bind   CAP binding site: CAP binding activates transcription in the presence of cAMP. E. coli catabolite activator protein
   2657..2687    +  promoter       lac promoter: promoter for the E. coli lac operon
   2695..2711    +  protein_bind   lac operator: The lac repressor binds to the lac operator to inhibit transcription in E. coli. This inhibition can be relieved by adding lactose or isopropyl-β-D-thiogalactopyranoside (IPTG). lac repressor encoded by lacI
   2756..2774    +  promoter       T3 promoter: promoter for bacteriophage T3 RNA polymerase
   2792..3190    +  promoter       TEF1 promoter: S. cerevisiae TEF1; promoter for EF-1α
   3194..3217    +  misc_feature   MCS (fragment): pBluescript multiple cloning site
   3222..7325    +  CDS            cas9: CAS9_STRP1 - Also known as csn1 From Streptococcus pyogenes serotype M1.
   7374..7621    +  terminator     CYC1 terminator: S. cerevisiae CYC1; transcription terminator for CYC1
   7640..7658    -  promoter       T7 promoter: promoter for bacteriophage T7 RNA polymerase
   7666..7821    +  CDS            lacZα (fragment): LacZα fragment of β-galactosidase; lacZ fragment
   7825..8253    +  rep_origin     f1 ori (sequence partly withheld): f1 bacteriophage origin of replication; arrow indicates direction of (+) strand synthesis
   8281..8332    -  misc_feature   bom (fragment): basis of mobility region from pBR322
   8383..8918    -  CDS            TRP1 (fragment): phosphoribosylanthranilate isomerase, required for tryptophan biosynthesis; S. cerevisiae TRP1; yeast auxotrophic marker
   8961..9158    -  terminator     TEF terminator: Ashbya gossypii TEF terminator
   9166..9730    -  CDS            NrsR (fragment): nourseothricin acetyltransferase; Streptomyces noursei nat1; confers resistance to nourseothricin
   9737..10080   -  promoter       TEF promoter: Ashbya gossypii TEF promoter
  10125..10260   -  promoter       TRP1 promoter (fragment): S. cerevisiae TRP1
  10265..10314   -  misc_feature   bom (fragment): basis of mobility region from pBR322
  10416..1       -  CDS            rop (fragment) (across the origin): Rop protein, which maintains plasmids at low copy number; rop
