[The description below was written by a language model from this plasmid's Addgene catalogue record, the feature table of its GenBank file and pLannotate feature annotations shown in this document.]
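Description:
Cas9-NAT is a yeast CRISPR expression plasmid of about 10.4 kb, derived from the pRS414-based p414-TEF1p-Cas9-CYC1t vector. It is a shuttle plasmid. In E. coli it replicates from a ColE1/pUC-type origin and is selected with ampicillin through the bla gene. In Saccharomyces cerevisiae a CEN6/ARS element keeps it as a stable episome at roughly one copy per cell. Leftover pBluescript-type backbone parts are also annotated, including an f1 origin, lac promoter/operator and lacZα fragments, and flanking T3 and T7 promoters.

The main payload is a human codon-optimized Streptococcus pyogenes Cas9 coding sequence driven by the constitutive S. cerevisiae TEF1 promoter and terminated by the CYC1 terminator. The modification that defines this plasmid is a roughly 1.2 kb dominant marker cassette cloned between SnaBI and MfeI sites. It consists of the Ashbya gossypii TEF promoter, the nourseothricin acetyltransferase gene (nat1) and the A. gossypii TEF terminator. In both full-length feature tables this cassette lies between a fragment of the TRP1 promoter and a fragment of the TRP1 coding sequence, which suggests the original tryptophan auxotrophic marker was interrupted, leaving nourseothricin (clonNAT) as the yeast selection.

A drug marker allows the plasmid to be used in prototrophic strains that lack auxotrophic mutations, in line with the associated work on RNA-guided Cas9 editing of an industrial polyploid S. cerevisiae strain. No guide RNA cassette is annotated, so the guide would presumably have to be supplied separately. The depositor and sequencing-derived full records agree closely, while the two short GenBank records cover only small backbone segments.
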