Addgene plasmid #64329: Cas9-NAT
Purpose: Cas9 expression cassette carried by a yeast single-copy episome plasmid
Depositing lab: Yong-Su Jin. Depositing organization: University of Illinois at Urbana-Champaign. Publication: Construction of a quadruple auxotrophic mutant of an industrial polyploid saccharomyces cerevisiae strain by using RNA-guided Cas9 nuclease. Zhang GC, Kong II, Kim H, Liu JJ, Cate JH, Jin YS. Appl Environ Microbiol. 2014 Dec;80(24):7694-701. doi: 10.1128/AEM.02310-14. Epub 2014 Oct 3. PubMed 25281382.
Backbone
  Vector backbone: pRS414-TEF1p-Cas9-CYC1t
  Backbone manufacturer: George Church lab (Addgene Plasmid #43802)
  Backbone size w/o insert (bp): 9232
  Total vector size (bp): 10446
  Vector type: Yeast Expression, CRISPR
  Selectable markers: Nourseothricin(clonNat)
Growth in bacteria
  Bacterial resistance: Ampicillin, 100 μg/mL
  Growth temperature: 37°C
  Growth strain: DH5alpha
  Growth instructions: Top10 also works
  Copy number: Low Copy
Gene/Insert
  Gene/Insert name: Human-optimized S. pyogenes Cas9 with Clonnat marker gene expression cassette
  Insert size (bp): 1206
  Cloning method: Restriction Enzyme; 5′ cloning site SnaBI (not destroyed); 3′ cloning site MfeI (not destroyed)
  Sequencing primers: 5′ tctagagcggccgcTACGTAgatctgtttagcttgccttg; 3′ tctagagcggccgcCAATTGcgttttcgacactggatggc
Resource information
  A portion of this plasmid was derived from a plasmid made by: Plasmid p414-TEF1p-Cas9-CYC1t from George Church lab purchased from Addgene
Terms and licenses: Academic/Nonprofit Terms; Industry Terms: Not Available to Industry
How to cite: Cas9-NAT was a gift from Yong-Su Jin (Addgene plasmid # 64329 ; http://n2t.net/addgene:64329 ; RRID:Addgene_64329)
