LOCUS       Exported 902 bp ds-DNA linear SYN 19-MAY-2021
DEFINITION  Cas9 expression cassette carried by a yeast single-copy episome
            plasmid.
ACCESSION   .
VERSION     .
KEYWORDS    Cas9-NAT
SOURCE      synthetic DNA construct
  ORGANISM  synthetic DNA construct
REFERENCE   1 (bases 1 to 902)
  AUTHORS   Zhang GC, Kong II, Kim H, Liu JJ, Cate JH, Jin YS
  TITLE     Construction of a quadruple auxotrophic mutant of an industrial
            polyploid saccharomyces cerevisiae strain by using RNA-guided Cas9
            nuclease.
  JOURNAL   Appl Environ Microbiol. 2014 Dec;80(24):7694-701. doi:
            10.1128/AEM.02310-14. Epub 2014 Oct 3.
  PUBMED    25281382
REFERENCE   2 (bases 1 to 902)
  AUTHORS   .
  TITLE     Direct Submission
  JOURNAL   Exported May 19, 2021 from SnapGene Server 1.1.58
            http://www.snapgene.com
FEATURES             Location/Qualifiers
     source          1..902
                     /organism="synthetic DNA construct"
                     /mol_type="other DNA"
     primer_bind     65..81
                     /label=SK primer
                     /note="common sequencing primer, one of multiple similar
                     variants"
     primer_bind     65..81
                     /label=pBluescriptSK
                     /note="For pBluescript vector"
ORIGIN
        1 tctattacaa ctttttttac ttcttgctca ttagaaagaa agcatagcaa tctaatctaa
       61 gttttctaga actagtggat cccccgggaa aaatggacaa gaagtactcc attgggctcg
      121 atatcggcac aaacagcgtc ggttgggccg tcattacgga cgagtacaag gtgccgagca
      181 aaaaattcaa agttctgggc aataccgatc gccacagcat aaagaagaac ctcattggcg
      241 ccctcctgtt cgactccggg gagacggccg aagccacgcg gctcaaaaga acagcacggc
      301 gcagatatac ccgcagaaag aatcggatct gctacctgca ggagatcttt agtaatgaga
      361 tggctaaggt ggatgactct ttcttccata ggctggagga gtcctttttg gtggaggagg
      421 ataaaaagca cgagcgccac ccaatctttg gcaatatcgt ggacgaggtg gcgtaccatg
      481 aaaagtaccc aaccatatat catctgagga agaagcttgt agacagtact gataaggctg
      541 acttgcggtt gatctatctc gcgctggcgc atatgatcaa atttcgggga cacttcctca
      601 tcgaggggga cctgaaccca gacaacagcg atgtcgacaa actctttatc caactggttc
      661 agacttacaa tcagcttttc gaagagaacc cgatcaacgc atccggagtt gacgccaaag
      721 caatcctgag cgctaggctg tccaaatccc ggcggctcga aaacctcatc gcacagctcc
      781 ctggggagaa gaagaacggc ctgtttggta atcttatcgc cctgtcactc gggctgaccc
      841 ccaactttaa atctaacttc gacctggccg aagatgccaa gcttcaactg agcaaagaca
      901 cc
//
