LOCUS       Exported 911 bp ds-DNA linear SYN 19-MAY-2021
DEFINITION  Cas9 expression cassette carried by a yeast single-copy episome
            plasmid.
ACCESSION   .
VERSION     .
KEYWORDS    Cas9-NAT
SOURCE      synthetic DNA construct
  ORGANISM  synthetic DNA construct
REFERENCE   1 (bases 1 to 911)
  AUTHORS   Zhang GC, Kong II, Kim H, Liu JJ, Cate JH, Jin YS
  TITLE     Construction of a quadruple auxotrophic mutant of an industrial
            polyploid saccharomyces cerevisiae strain by using RNA-guided Cas9
            nuclease.
  JOURNAL   Appl Environ Microbiol. 2014 Dec;80(24):7694-701. doi:
            10.1128/AEM.02310-14. Epub 2014 Oct 3.
  PUBMED    25281382
REFERENCE   2 (bases 1 to 911)
  AUTHORS   .
  TITLE     Direct Submission
  JOURNAL   Exported May 19, 2021 from SnapGene Server 1.1.58
            http://www.snapgene.com
FEATURES             Location/Qualifiers
     source          1..911
                     /organism="synthetic DNA construct"
                     /mol_type="other DNA"
     primer_bind     complement(22..40)
                     /label=pBRforEco
                     /note="pBR322 vectors, upsteam of EcoRI site, forward
                     primer"
     misc_feature    81..584
                     /label=CEN/ARS
                     /note="S. cerevisiae CEN6 centromere fused to an
                     autonomously replicating sequence"
     promoter        621..725
                     /gene="bla"
                     /label=AmpR promoter
ORIGIN
        1 cgaaacgcgc gagacgaaag ggcctcgtga tacgcctatt tttataggtt aatgtcatga
       61 taataatggt ttcttagacg gatcgcttgc ctgtaactta cacgcgcctc gtatctttta
      121 atgatggaat aatttgggaa tttactctgt gtttatttat ttttatgttt tgtatttgga
      181 ttttagaaag taaataaaga aggtagaaga gttacggaat gaagaaaaaa aaataaacaa
      241 aggtttaaaa aatttcaaca aaaagcgtac tttacatata tatttattag acaagaaaag
      301 cagattaaat agatatacat tcgattaacg ataagtaaaa tgtaaaatca caggattttc
      361 gtgtgtggtc ttctacacag acaagatgaa acaattcggc attaatacct gagagcagga
      421 agagcaagat aaaaggtagt atttgttggc gatcccccta gagtctttta catcttcgga
      481 aaacaaaaac tattttttct ttaatttctt tttttacttt ctatttttaa tttatatatt
      541 tatattaaaa aatttaaatt ataattattt ttatagcacg tgatgaaaag gacccaggtg
      601 gcacttttcg gggaaatgtg cgcggaaccc ctatttgttt atttttctaa atacattcaa
      661 atatgtatcc gctcatgaga caataaccct gataaatgct tcaataatat tgaaaaagga
      721 agagtatgag tattcaacat ttccgtgtcg cccttattcc cttttttgcg gcattttgcc
      781 ttcctgtttt tgctcaccca gaaacgctgg tgaaagtaaa agatgctgaa gatcagttgg
      841 gtgcacgagt gggttacatc gaactggatc tcaacagcgg taagatcctt gagagttttc
      901 gccccgaaga a
//
