>Addgene plasmid #64329 | Cas9-NAT | addgene partial sequence | sequence record 110920 | CYC1 5'-GCGTGAATGTAAGCGTGAC-3'
ACTCGAGAAGAGATCACACCTTCCTCTTCTTCTTGGGGTCAGCCCTGCTGTCTCCACCGAGCTGAGAGAG
GTCGATTCTTGTTTCATAGAGCCCCGTAATTGACTGATGAATCAGTGTGGCGTCCAGGACCTCCTTTGTA
GAGGTGTACCGCTTTCTGTCTATGGTGGTGTCGAAGTACTTGAAGGCTGCAGGCGCGCCCAAGTTGGTCA
GAGTAAACAAGTGGATAATGTTTTCTGCCTGCTCCCTGATGGGCTTATCCCTGTGCTTATTGTAAGCAGA
AAGCACCTTATCGAGGTTAGCGTCGGCGAGGATCACTCTTTTGGAGAATTCGCTTATTTGCTCGATGATC
TCATCAAGGTAGTGTTTGTGTTGTTCCACGAACAGCTGCTTCTGCTCATTATCTTCGGGAGACCCTTTGA
GCTTTTCATAGTGGCTGGCCAGATACAAGAAATTAACGTATTTAGAGGGCAGTGCCAGCTCGTTACCTTT
CTGCAGCTCGCCCGCACTAGCGAGCATTCGTTTCCGGCCGTTTTCAAGCTCAAAGAGAGAGTACTTGGGA
AGCTTAATGATGAGGTCTTTTTTGACCTCTTTATATCCTTTCGCCTCGAGAAAGTCGATGGGGTTTTTTT
CGAAGCTTGATCGCTCCATGATTGTGATGCCCAGCAGTTCCTTGACGCTTTTGAGTTTTTTAGACTTCCC
TTTCTCCACTTTGGCCACAACCAGTACACTGTAAGCGACTGTAGGAGAATCGAATCCGCCGTATTTCTTG
GGGTCCCAATCTTTTTTGCGTGCGATCAGCTTGTCGCTGTTCCTTTTCGGGAGGATACTTTCCTTGGAGA
AGCCTCCGGTCTGTACTTCGG
