>Addgene plasmid #64329 | Cas9-NAT | addgene partial sequence | sequence record 110924 | hdCas9-R2 5'-CCGGCTTTATCCAACTCAGAC-3'
GCCTTAGTCAGATTATCGAACTTCCGTTGTGTGATCAGTTTGGCGTTCAGCAGCTGCCGCCAATAATTTT
TCATTTTCTTGACAACTTCTTCTGAGGGGACGTTATCACTCTTCCCTCTATTTTTATCGGATCTTGTCAA
CACTTTATTATCAATAGAATCATCTTTGAGAAAAGACTGGGGCACGATATGATCCACGTCGTAGTCGGAG
AGCCGATTGATGTCCAGTTCCTGATCCACGTACATGTCCCTGCCGTTCTGCAGGTAGTACAGGTAGAGCT
TCTCATTCTGAAGCTGGGTGTTTTCAACTGGGTGTTCCTTAAGGATTTGGGACCCCAGTTCTTTTATACC
CTCTTCAATCCTCTTCATCCTTTCCCTACTGTTCTTCTGTCCCTTCTGGGTAGTTTGGTTCTCTCGGGCC
ATCTCGATAACGATATTCTCGGGCTTATGCCTTCCCATTACTTTGACGAGTTCATCCACGACCTTAACGG
TCTGCAGTATTCCCTTTTTGATAGCTGGGCTACCTGCAAGATTAGCGATGTGCTCGTGAAGACTGTCCCC
CTGGCCAGAAACTTGTGCTTTCTGGATGTCCTCCTTAAAGGTGAGAGAGTCATCATGGATCAACTGCATG
AAGTTCCGGTTGGCAAATCCATCGGACTTAAGAAAATCCAGGATTGTCTTTCCACTCTGCTTGTCTCGGA
TCCCATTGATCAGTTTTCTTGACAGCCGCCCCCATCCTGTATATCGGCGCCTCTTGAGCTGTTTCATGAC
TTTGTCGTCGAAGAGATGAGCGTAAGTTTTCAAGCGTTCTTCAATCATCTCCCTATCTTCAAACAACGTA
AGGGTGAGGACAATGTCCTCAAGAATGTCCTCGTTCTCCTCATTGTCCAGGAAGTCCTTGTCTTTAATGA
TTTTCAGGAGATCGTGATACGTTCCCAGGGATGCGTTGAAGCGA
