>Addgene plasmid #64329 | Cas9-NAT | addgene partial sequence | sequence record 110927 | pRSII-F1 5'-CGGCATCAGAGCAGATTGTAC-3'
GACATTACTATATATATAATATAGGAAGCATTTAATAGAACAGCATCGTAATATATGTGTACTTTGCAGT
TATGACGCCAGATGGCAGTAGTGGAAGATATTCTTTATTGAAAAATAGCTTGTCACCTTACGTAGATCTG
TTTAGCTTGCCTTGTCCCCGCCGGGTCACCCGGCCAGCGACATGGAGGCCCAGAATACCCTCCTTGACAG
TCTTGACGTGCGCAGCTCAGGGGCATGATGTGACTGTCGCCCGTACATTTAGCCCATACATCCCCATGTA
TAATCATTTGCATCCATACATTTTGATGGCCGCACGGCGCGAAGCAAAAATTACGGCTCCTCGCTGCAGA
CCTGCGAGCAGGGAAACGCTCCCCTCACAGACGCGTTGAATTGTCCCCACGCCGCGCCCCTGTAGAGAAA
TATAAAAGGTTAGGATTTGCCACTGAGGTTCTTCTTTCATATACTTCCTTTTAAAATCTTGCTAGGATAC
AGTTCTCACATCACATCCGAACATAAACAACCATGGGTACCACTCTTGACGACACGGCTTACCGGTACCG
CACCAGTGTCCCGGGGGACGCCGAGGCCATCGAGGCACTGGATGGGTCCTTCACCACCGACACCGTCTTC
CGCGTCACCGCCACCGGGGACGGCTTCACCCTGCGGGAGGTGCCGGTGGACCCGCCCCTGACCAAGGTGT
TCCCCGACGACGAATCGGACGACGAATCGGACGACGGGGAGGACGGCGACCCGGACTCCCGGACGTTCGT
CGCGTACGGGGACGACGGCGACCTGGCGGGCTTCGTGGTCGTCTCGTACTCCGGCTGGAACCGCCGGCTG
ACCGTCGAGGACATCGAGGTCGCCCCGGAGCACCGGGGGCACGGGGTCGGG
