>Addgene plasmid #64329 | Cas9-NAT | addgene partial sequence | sequence record 111759 | NrsR-F 5'-TGACCACTCTTGACGACACG-3'
CAGTGTCCCGGGGGACGCCGAGGCCATCGAGGCACTGGATGGGTCCTTCACCACCGACACCGTCTTCCGC
GTCACCGCCACCGGGGACGGCTTCACCCTGCGGGAGGTGCCGGTGGACCCGCCCCTGACCAAGGTGTTCC
CCGACGACGAATCGGACGACGAATCGGACGACGGGGAGGACGGCGACCCGGACTCCCGGACGTTCGTCGC
GTACGGGGACGACGGCGACCTGGCGGGCTTCGTGGTCGTCTCGTACTCCGGCTGGAACCGCCGGCTGACC
GTCGAGGACATCGAGGTCGCCCCGGAGCACCGGGGGCACGGGGTCGGGCGCGCGTTGATGGGGCTCGCGA
CGGAGTTCGCCCGCGAGCGGGGCGCCGGGCACCTCTGGCTGGAGGTCACCAACGTCAACGCACCGGCGAT
CCACGCGTACCGGCGGATGGGGTTCACCCTCTGCGGCCTGGACACCGCCCTGTACGACGGCACCGCCTCG
GACGGCGAGCAGGCGCTCTACATGAGCATGCCCTGCCCCTAATCAGTACTGACAATAAAAAGATTCTTGT
TTTCAAGAACTTGTCATTTGTATAGTTTTTTTATATTGTAGTTGTTCTATTTTAATCAAATGTTAGCGTG
ATTTATATTTTTTTTCGCCTCGACATCATCTGCCCAGATGCGAAGTTAAGTGCGCAGAAAGTAATATCAT
GCGTCAATCGTATGTGAATGCTGGTCGCTATACTGCTGTCGATTCGATACTAACGCCGCCATCCAGTGTC
GAAAACGCAATTGACCCGGTTATTGCAAGGAAAATTTCAAGTCTTGTAAAAGCATATAAAAATAGTTCAG
GCACTCCGAAATACTTGGTTGGCGTGTTTCGTAATCAACCTAAGGAGGATGTTTTGGCTCTGGTCAATGA
TTACGGCATTGATATCGTCCAACTGCATGGAGATGAGTCGTGGCAAGAATACCAAGAGTTCCTCGGTTTG
CCAGTTATTAAAAGACTCGTATTTCCAAAAGACTGCAACATACTACTCAGTGCAGCTTCACAGAAACCTC
ATTCGTTTATTCCCTTGTTTGATTCAGAAGCAGGTGGGACAGGTGAACTTTTGGATTGGAACTCGATTTC
